Addgene plasmid #212176: pLSU1/t35s[TMV]:mNeonGreen-CI{PDK-198}:NosT
Purpose: This binary vector expresses mNeonGreen containing the catalase (PDK) intron (390 bp into the gene) with extra 3' splice site removed (corrected intron) with the truncated 35sCAMV promoter and TMV UTR
Depositing lab: Wayne Curtis.
Backbone
  Vector backbone: pLSU1
  Vector type: Plant Expression
Growth in bacteria
  Bacterial resistance: Kanamycin, 50 μg/mL
  Growth temperature: 37°C
  Growth strain: DH5alpha
  Copy number: High Copy
Gene/Insert
  Gene/Insert name: Tomato codon optimized version of mNeonGreen-I{PDK-198}
  Species: Synthetic
  Insert size (bp): 900
  Mutation: mNeonGreen codon-optimized for tomato and PDK intron added at bp 198, eliminates expression in Agrobacterium, cryptic intron site in mNG removed
  Promoter: truncated 35sCaMV
  Cloning method: Restriction Enzyme; 5′ cloning site Unknown (unknown if destroyed)
Terms and licenses: Academic/Nonprofit Terms; Industry Terms: Not Available to Industry
How to cite: pLSU1/t35s[TMV]:mNeonGreen-CI{PDK-198}:NosT was a gift from Wayne Curtis (Addgene plasmid # 212176 ; http://n2t.net/addgene:212176 ; RRID:Addgene_212176)
