[The description below was written by a language model from this plasmid's Addgene catalogue record and pLannotate feature annotations shown in this document.]
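Description:
pLSU1/t35s[TMV]:mNeonGreen-CI{PDK-198}:NosT is a compact (about 6.1 kb) plant binary vector built on the pLSU1 backbone for Agrobacterium-mediated delivery of a fluorescent reporter into plant cells. It is a shuttle plasmid. A high-copy ColE1/pUC-type origin supports propagation in E. coli, while the pVS1 origin with its RepA replication protein and StaA stability protein allows stable maintenance in Agrobacterium. Selection in bacteria is by kanamycin through an aph(3')-Ia gene located in the backbone. The feature table annotates a left border T-DNA repeat just upstream of the expression cassette. It lists no right border and no plant selectable marker, so these may be absent or simply not detected by the annotation.

The payload is a single expression cassette. A truncated CaMV 35S promoter (annotated as a 35S enhancer fragment followed by the minimal 35S promoter) drives transcription, and the TMV Ω 5' leader acts as a translational enhancer. The coding sequence is a synthetic, tomato codon-optimized mNeonGreen, followed by the nopaline synthase terminator and poly(A) signal. The reading frame is interrupted by a PDK intron. Bacteria cannot splice it, so no fluorescent protein is made in Agrobacterium and any signal reflects expression in plant cells. The "CI" (corrected intron) version has an extra 3' splice site removed from the intron, and a cryptic intron site within mNeonGreen has also been eliminated. The record is inconsistent about the details: the name and mutation field place the intron at bp 198 whereas the purpose statement says 390 bp, and the purpose statement also calls it a catalase intron. The construct suits transient expression and transformation assays in which bacterial background fluorescence must be excluded.
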