Features (pLannotate 1.2.2; 11 found; start..end, strand, type, name):
      1..195     +  rep_origin     pVS1 oriV: origin of replication for the Pseudomonas plasmid pVS1 (Heeb et al., 2000)
    362..385     +  misc_feature   LB T-DNA repeat: left border repeat from octopine Ach5 T-DNA
    398..668     +  promoter       35SPPDK promoter (fragment): hybrid promoter consisting of the cauliflower mosaic virus 35S enhancer fused to the maize C4PPDK basal promoter (Yoo et al., 2007)
    667..713     +  promoter       minimal CaMV 35S promoter: minimal 35S promoter from cauliflower mosaic virus
    744..797     +  misc_feature   TMV Ω: translational enhancer from the tobacco mosaic virus 5'-leader sequence (Gallie et al., 1988)
    823..1719    +  CDS            mNeonGreen: mNeonGreen is a basic (constitutively fluorescent) green/yellow fluorescent protein published in 2013, derived from Branchiostoma lanceolatum. It is reported to be a very rapidly-maturing monomer with moderate acid sensitivity.
   1729..1981    +  terminator     NOS terminator: nopaline synthase terminator and poly(A) signal
   2168..2983    +  CDS            KanR: aminoglycoside phosphotransferase; aph(3')-Ia; confers resistance to kanamycin in bacteria or G418 (Geneticin®) in eukaryotes
   3069..3657    +  rep_origin     ori: high-copy-number ColE1/pMB1/pBR322/pUC origin of replication
   3899..4528    +  CDS            pVS1 StaA: stability protein from the Pseudomonas plasmid pVS1 (Heeb et al., 2000)
   4957..6030    +  CDS            pVS1 RepA: replication protein from the Pseudomonas plasmid pVS1 (Heeb et al., 2000)
>Addgene plasmid #212176 | pLSU1/t35s[TMV]:mNeonGreen-CI{PDK-198}:NosT | addgene full sequence | sequence record 422742 | Addgene NGS Result
TGTGGATAGCACGTACATTGGGAACCCAAAGCCGTACATTGGGAACCGGAACCCGTACATTGGGAACCCA
AAGCCGTACATTGGGAACCGGTCACACATGTAAGTGACTGATATAAAAGAGAAAAAAGGCGATTTTTCCG
CCTAAAACTCTTTAAAACTTATTAAAACTCTTAAAACCCGCCTGGCCTGTGCATAACTGTCTGGCCAGCG
CACAGCCGAAGAGCTGCAAAAAGCGCCTACCCTTCGGTCGCTGCGCTCCCTACGCCCCGCCGCTTCGCGT
CGGCCTATCGCGGCCGCTGGCCGCTCAAAAATGGCTGGCCTACGGCCAGGCAATCTGCTAGCGCGCGGAC
AAGCTAGGATTGGCAGGATATATTCAGTTGTAAATGATATCGCATGCGGAAACCTCCTCGGATTCCATTG
CCCAGCTATCTGTCACTTTATTGAGAAGATAGTGGAAAAGGAAGGTGGCTCCTACAAATGCCATCATTGC
GATAAAGGAAAGGCCATCGTTGAAGATGCCTCTGCCGACAGTGGTCCCAAAGATGGACCCCCACCCACGA
GGAGCATCGTGGAAAAAGAAGACGTTCCAACCACGTCTTCAAAGCAAGTGGATTGATGTGATATCTCCAC
TGACGTAAGGGATGACGCACAATCCCACTATCCTTCGCAAGACCCTTCCTCTATATAAGGAAGTTCATTT
CATTTGGAGAGGACACGCTCGAGTATAAGAGCTCATTTTTACAACAATTACCAACAACAACAAACAACAA
ACAACATTACAATTACATTTACAATTATCGATACATCGAGGGTACCGAATTCATGGTTTCCAAAGGTGAG
GAAGATAATATGGCTAGTTTACCTGCCACACATGAGCTACACATATTCGGCAGCATAAACGGTGTAGATT
TTGATATGGTTGGACAAGGGACAGGTAATCCTAATGATGGATATGAGGAGTTGAACCTCAAATCTACCAA
GGGGGACCTTCAATTCTCCCCATGGATCCTAGTCCCTCACGTAAATTTCTAGTTTTTCTCCTTCATTTTC
TTGGTTAGGACCCTTTTCTCTTTTTATTTTTTTGAGCTTTGATCTTTCTTTAAACTGATCTATTTTTTAA
TTGATTGGTTATGGTGTAAATATTACATAGCTTTAACTGATAATCTGATTACTTTATTTCGTGTGTCTAT
GATGATGATGATGTTACAGATTGGATACGGCTTCCACCAGTACTTACCATACCCAGATGGAATGTCCCCT
TTCCAAGCAGCCATGGTTGACGGTTCCGGGTACCAGGTACATAGGACAATGCAATTTGAGGACGGGGCTT
CTCTGACTGTGAATTACCGATATACCTATGAAGGCTCTCACATAAAGGGCGAAGCACAAGTGAAGGGCAC
CGGATTTCCTGCCGACGGGCCTGTAATGACTAATAGCTTGACCGCCGCAGATTGGTGCAGGTCAAAAAAG
ACCTACCCAAATGACAAGACAATAATCTCTACATTTAAGTGGAGCTACACTACAGGGAATGGTAAACGAT
ATAGATCAACTGCTAGAACCACATATACCTTCGCTAAACCTATGGCAGCCAATTATCTGAAGAACCAGCC
CATGTATGTGTTCCGAAAGACTGAACTCAAGCATAGCAAAACCGAACTCAACTTCAAAGAGTGGCAAAAG
GCTTTCACTGACGTGATGGGAATGGACGAGTTATATAAGTAACTGCAGGATCGTTCAAACATTTGGCAAT
AAAGTTTCTTAAGATTGAATCCTGTTGCCGGTCTTGCGATGATTATCATATAATTTCTGTTGAATTACGT
TAAGCATGTAATAATTAACATGTAATGCATGACGTTATTTATGAGATGGGTTTTTATGATTAGAGTCCCG
CAATTATACATTTAATACGCGATAGAAAACAAAATATAGCGCGCAAACTAGGATAAATTATCGCGCGCGG
TGTCATCTATGTTACTAGATCGGGGAGCTCTGGCAGGATATATGCGGTTGTAATTCATTTTTATTGTCTA
AATTTCTGTATTTGTTTGTTTGCAATTAGATCCACGTTGTGTCTCAAAATCTCTGATGTTACATTGCACA
AGATAAAAATATATCATCATGAACAATAAAACTGTCTGCTTACATAAACAGTAATACAAGGGGTGTTATG
AGCCATATTCAACGGGAAACGTCTTGTTCGAGGCCGCGATTAAATTCCAACATGGATGCTGATTTATATG
GGTATAAATGGGCTCGCGATAATGTCGGGCAATCAGGTGCGACAATCTACCGATTGTATGGGAAGCCCGA
TGCGCCAGAGTTGTTTCTGAAACATGGCAAAGGTAGCGTTGCCAATGATGTTACAGATGAGATGGTCAGA
CTAAACTGGCTGACGGAATTTATGCCTCTTCCGACCATCAAGCATTTTATCCGTACTCCTGATGATGCAT
GGTTACTCACCACTGCGATCCCAGGGAAAACAGCATTCCAGGTATTAGAAGAATATCCTGATTCAGGTGA
AAATATTGTTGATGCGCTGGCAGTGTTCCTGCGCCGGTTGCATTCGATTCCTGTTTGTAATTGTCCTTTT
AACAGCGATCGCGTATTTCGTCTCGCTCAGGCGCAATCACGAATGAATAACGGTTTGGTTGATGCGAGTG
ATTTTGATGACGAGCGTAATGGCTGGCCTGTTGAACAAGTCTGGAAAGAAATGCATAAACTTTTGCCATT
CTCACCGGATTCAGTCGTCACTCATGGTGATTTCTCACTTGATAACCTTATTTTTGACGAGGGGAAATTA
ATAGGTTGTATTGATGTTGGACGAGTCGGAATCGCAGACCGATACCAGGATCTTGCCATCCTATGGAACT
GCCTCGGTGAGTTTTCTCCTTCATTACAGAAACGGCTTTTTCAAAAATATGGTATTGATAATCCTGATAT
GAATAAATTGCAGTTTCATTTGATGCTCGATGAGTTTTTCTAATCAGAATTGGTTAATTGGTTGTAACAC
TGGCAGAGCATTACGCTGACTTGACGGGACGGCGGCTTTGTTGAATCAATTGATCTTCTTGAAATCCTTT
TTTTCTGCGCGTAATCTGCTGCTTGCAAACAAAAAAACCACCGCTACCAGCGGTGGTTTGTTTGCCGGAT
CAAGAGCTACCAACTCTTTTTCCGAAGGTAACTGGCTTCAGCAGAGCGCAGATACCAAATACTGTTCTTC
TAGTGTAGCCGTAGTTAGGCCACCACTTCAAGAACTCTGTAGCACCGCCTACATACCTCGCTCTGCTAAT
CCTGTTACCAGTGGCTGCTGCCAGTGGCGATAAGTCGTGTCTTACCGGGTTGGACTCAAGACGATAGTTA
CCGGATAAGGCGCAGCGGTCGGGCTGAACGGGGGGTTCGTGCACACAGCCCAGCTTGGAGCGAACGACCT
ACACCGAACTGAGATACCTACAGCGTGAGCTATGAGAAAGCGCCACGCTTCCCGAAGGGAGAAAGGCGGA
CAGGTATCCGGTAAGCGGCAGGGTCGGAACAGGAGAGCGCACGAGGGAGCTTCCAGGGGGAAACGCCTGG
TATCTTTATAGTCCTGTCGGGTTTCGCCACCTCTGACTTGAGCGTCGATTTTTGTGATGCTCGTCAGGGG
GGCGGAGCCTATGGAAAAACGCCAGCAACGCGGCCTTTTTACGGTTCCTGGCCTTTTGCTGGCCTTTTGC
TCACATGTTCTTTCCTGCGTTATCCCCTGATTCTGTGGATAACCGTATTACCGCCTTTGAGTGATCTCTG
AAGAAACCGAGCGCCGCCGTCTAAAAAGGTGATGTGTATTTGAGTAAAACAGCTTGCGTCATGCGGTCGC
TGCGTATATGATGCGATGAGTAAATAAACAAATACGCAAGGGGAACGCATGAAGGTTATCGCTGTACTTA
ACCAGAAAGGCGGGTCAGGCAAGACGACCATCGCAACCCATCTAGCCCGCGCCCTGCAACTCGCCGGGGC
CGATGTTCTGTTAGTCGATTCCGATCCCCAGGGCAGTGCCCGCGATTGGGCGGCCGTGCGGGAAGATCAA
CCGCTAACCGTTGTCGGCATCGACCGCCCGACGATTGACCGCGACGTGAAGGCCATCGGCCGGCGCGACT
TCGTAGTGATCGACGGAGCGCCCCAGGCGGCGGACTTGGCTGTGTCCGCGATCAAGGCAGCCGACTTCGT
GCTGATTCCGGTGCAGCCAAGCCCTTACGACATATGGGCCACCGCCGACCTGGTGGAGCTGGTTAAGCAG
CGCATTGAGGTCACGGATGGAAGGCTACAAGCGGCCTTTGTCGTGTCGCGGGCGATCAAAGGCACGCGCA
TCGGCGGTGAGGTTGCCGAGGCGCTGGCCGGGTACGAGCTGCCCATTCTTGAGTCCCGTATCACGCAGCG
CGTGAGCTACCCAGGCACTGCCGCCGCCGGCACAACCGTTCTTGAATCAGAACCCGAGGGCGACGCTGCC
CGCGAGGTCCAGGCGCTGGCCGCTGAAATTAAATCAAAACTCATTTGAGTTAATGAGGTAAAGAGAAAAT
GAGCAAAAGCACAAACACGCTAAGTGCCGGCCGTCCGAGCGCACGCAGCAGCAAGGCTGCAACGTTGGCC
AGCCTGGCAGACACGCCAGCCATGAAGCGGGTCAACTTTCAGTTGCCGGCGGAGGATCACACCAAGCTGA
AGATGTACGCGGTACGCCAAGGCAAGACCATTACCGAGCTGCTATCTGAATACATCGCGCAGCTACCAGA
GTAAATGAGCAAATGAATAAATGAGTAGATGAATTTTAGCGGCTAAAGGAGGCGGCATGGAAAATCAAGA
ACAACCAGGCACCGACGCCGTGGAATGCCCCATGTGTGGAGGAACGGGCGGTTGGCCAGGCGTAAGCGGC
TGGGTTGTCTGCCGGCCCTGCAATGGCACTGGAACCCCCAAGCCCGAGGAATCGGCGTGAGCGGTCGCAA
ACCATCCGGCCCGGTACAAATCGGCGCGGCGCTGGGTGATGACCTGGTGGAGAAGTTGAAGGCCGCGCAG
GCCGCCCAGCGGCAACGCATCGAGGCAGAAGCACGCCCCGGTGAATCGTGGCAAGCGGCCGCTGATCGAA
TCCGCAAAGAATCCCGGCAACCGCCGGCAGCCGGTGCGCCGTCGATTAGGAAGCCGCCCAAGGGCGACGA
GCAACCAGATTTTTTCGTTCCGATGCTCTATGACGTGGGCACCCGCGATAGTCGCAGCATCATGGACGTG
GCCGTTTTCCGTCTGTCGAAGCGTGACCGACGAGCTGGCGAGGTGATCCGCTACGAGCTTCCAGACGGGC
ACGTAGAGGTTTCCGCAGGGCCGGCCGGCATGGCCAGTGTGTGGGATTACGACCTGGTACTGATGGCGGT
TTCCCATCTAACCGAATCCATGAACCGATACCGGGAAGGGAAGGGAGACAAGCCCGGCCGCGTGTTCCGT
CCACACGTTGCGGACGTACTCAAGTTCTGCCGGCGAGCCGATGGCGGAAAGCAGAAAGACGACCTGGTAG
AAACCTGCATTCGGTTAAACACCACGCACGTTGCCATGCAGCGTACGAAGAAGGCCAAGAACGGCCGCCT
GGTGACGGTATCCGAGGGTGAAGCCTTGATTAGCCGCTACAAGATCGTAAAGAGCGAAACCGGGCGGCCG
GAGTACATCGAGATCGAGCTAGTTGATTGGATGTACCGCGAGATCACAGAAGGCAAGAACCCGGACGTGC
TGACGGTTCACCCCGATTACTTTTTGATCGATCCCGGCATCGGCCGTTTTCTCTACCGCCTGGCACGCCG
CGCCGCAGGCAAGGCAGAAGCCAGATGGTTGTTCAAGACGATCTACGAACGCAGTGGCAGCGCCGGAGAG
TTCAAGAAGTTCTGTTTCACCGTGCGCAAGCTGATCGGGTCAAATGACCTGCCGGAGTACGATTTGAAGG
AGGAGGCGGGGCAGGCTGGCCCGATCCTAGTCATGCGCTACCGCAACCTGATCGAGGGCGAAGCATCCGC
CGGTTCCTAATGTACGGAGCAGATGCTAGGGCAAATTGCCCTAGCAGGGGAAAAAGGTCGAAAAGATCTC
TTTCC
